Addgene plasmid #201917: pJRH-1346 U6-B2M sgRNA Gag-pol v2
Purpose: Cas9-EDV production plasmid. Expresses the Gag-pol (CAG promoter) and B2M sgRNA (human U6 promoter, 5’-GAGTAGCGCGAGCACAGCTA)
Depositing lab: Jennifer Doudna. Publication: In vivo human T cell engineering with enveloped delivery vehicles. Hamilton JR, Chen E, Perez BS, Sandoval Espinoza CR, Kang MH, Trinidad M, Ngo W, Doudna JA. Nat Biotechnol. 2024 Jan 11. doi: 10.1038/s41587-023-02085-z. PubMed 38212493.
Backbone
  Vector backbone: Addgene Plasmid #201915
  Total vector size (bp): 11166
  Modifications to backbone: Annealed oligos were ligated and annealed into BsmBI-digested vector (Addgene Plasmid #201915) for B2M sgRNA cloning.
  Vector type: Mammalian Expression
Growth in bacteria
  Bacterial resistance: Ampicillin, 100 μg/mL
  Growth temperature: 37°C
  Growth strain: DH5alpha
  Copy number: High Copy
Gene/Insert 1
  Gene/Insert name: Gag-pol
  Promoter: CAG
  Cloning method: Gibson Cloning
  Sequencing primers: 5′ CTCTAGAGCCTCTGCTAACC; 3′ GCCAGAAGTCAGATGCTCAAGG
Gene/Insert 2
  Gene/Insert name: B2M sgRNA (Target-specific sequence: 5'- GAGTAGCGCGAGCACAGCTA)
  Promoter: Human U6
  Cloning method: Restriction Enzyme; 5′ cloning site BsmBI (destroyed during cloning); 3′ cloning site BsmBI (destroyed during cloning)
  Sequencing primers: 5′ GAGGGCCTATTTCCCATGATT
Terms and licenses: Academic/Nonprofit Terms; Industry Terms: Not Available to Industry
How to cite: pJRH-1346 U6-B2M sgRNA Gag-pol v2 was a gift from Jennifer Doudna (Addgene plasmid # 201917 ; http://n2t.net/addgene:201917 ; RRID:Addgene_201917)
