[The description below was written by a language model from this plasmid's Addgene catalogue record and pLannotate feature annotations shown in this document.]
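Description:
pJRH-1346 U6-B2M sgRNA Gag-pol v2 is a mammalian expression plasmid of about 11.2 kb used as a production component for Cas9 enveloped delivery vehicles (Cas9-EDVs), virus-like particles that carry Cas9 ribonucleoprotein into target cells. It is maintained in E. coli through a high-copy ColE1/pUC-type origin and selected with ampicillin via the β-lactamase gene. The backbone also carries an SV40 origin, which can support episomal amplification in cells expressing SV40 large T antigen, along with residual lac promoter/operator and lacI fragments that are cloning-vector remnants.

The plasmid holds two expression units. A human U6 RNA polymerase III promoter drives a single guide RNA made of a B2M-targeting spacer joined to the Streptococcus pyogenes Cas9 scaffold. The spacer was inserted as annealed oligos into BsmBI sites of the parental vector, and those sites were destroyed in the process. Downstream, a CAG promoter (CMV enhancer, chicken β-actin promoter and chimeric intron) drives HIV-1 gag and pol, which overlap as in the native viral frameshift arrangement. This region is followed by annotated fragments of tat, vpu and rev, a Rev response element for Rev-dependent nuclear export of the unspliced message, and a rabbit β-globin polyadenylation signal. Only a short fragment of the HIV-1 packaging signal is annotated.

In producer cells, the plasmid supplies the structural and enzymatic Gag-pol proteins needed for particle assembly while co-expressing the guide RNA to be loaded into Cas9. The Cas9 and envelope components are not encoded here and must come from other plasmids. The associated work used such particles for engineering human T cells in vivo; the B2M guide directs editing of the beta-2-microglobulin locus.
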