Features (pLannotate 1.2.2; 26 found; start..end, strand, type, name):
     84..324     +  promoter       U6 promoter: RNA polymerase III promoter for human U6 snRNA
    372..439     +  misc_RNA       tracrRNA (fragment): trans-activating CRISPR RNA for the Streptococcus pyogenes CRISPR/Cas9 system
    458..476     +  CDS            small t antigen (fragment): SV40 (simian virus 40) small t antigen
    486..865     +  enhancer       CMV enhancer: human cytomegalovirus immediate early enhancer
    867..1144    +  promoter       chicken β-actin promoter: No description available
   1145..2161    +  intron         chimeric intron: chimera between introns from chicken β-actin and rabbit β-globin
   2159..2224    +  CDS            HBB (fragment): HBB_LEPEU - Experimental evidence at protein level: Swiss-Prot protein existence level 1. Involved in oxygen transport from the lung to the various peripheral tissues. From Lepus europaeus (European hare).
   2228..2264    +  misc_feature   HIV-1 Ψ (fragment): packaging signal of human immunodeficiency virus type 1
   2267..3769    +  CDS            HIV-1 gag (sequence partly withheld): gag protein from human immunodeficiency virus 1; gag
   3562..6573    +  CDS            HIV-1 pol: pol protein from human immunodeficiency virus 1; pol
   6666..6881    +  CDS            tat (fragment): TAT_HV1H2 - Experimental evidence at protein level: Swiss-Prot protein existence level 1. Extracellular circulating Tat can be endocytosed by surrounding uninfected cells via the binding to several surface receptors such as CD26, CXCR4, heparan sulfate proteoglycans (HSPG) or LDLR. Neurons are rarely infected, but they internalize Tat via their LDLR. Through its interaction with nuclear HATs, Tat is potentially able to control the acetylation-dependent cellular gene expression. Modulates the expression of many cellular genes involved in cell survival, proliferation or in coding for cytokines o
   6897..6992    +  CDS            vpu (fragment): VPU_HV1B1 - Experimental evidence at protein level: Swiss-Prot protein existence level 1. Enhances virion budding by targeting host CD4 and Tetherin/BST2 to proteasome degradation. Degradation of CD4 prevents any unwanted premature interactions between viral Env and its host receptor CD4 in the endoplasmic reticulum. Degradation of antiretroviral protein Tetherin/BST2 is important for virion budding, as BST2 tethers new viral particles to the host cell membrane. Mechanistically, Vpu bridges either CD4 or BST2 to BTRC, a substrate recognition subunit of the Skp1/Cullin/F-box protein E3 ubiquiti
   7146..7379    +  misc_feature   RRE: The Rev response element (RRE) of HIV-1 allows for Rev-dependent mRNA export from the nucleus to the cytoplasm.
   7756..8030    +  CDS            Rev (fragment): human immunodeficiency virus 1 (HIV-1) Rev protein; rev; enhances nuclear export of unspliced and incompletely spliced viral mRNAs
   8278..8333    +  polyA_signal   β-globin poly(A) signal: rabbit β-globin polyadenylation signal (Gil and Proudfoot, 1987)
   8716..8738    -  protein_bind   lac operator (fragment): The lac repressor binds to the lac operator to inhibit transcription in E. coli. This inhibition can be relieved by adding lactose or isopropyl-β-D-thiogalactopyranoside (IPTG). lac repressor encoded by lacI
   8742..8772    -  promoter       lac promoter: promoter for the E. coli lac operon
   8787..8808    -  protein_bind   CAP binding site: CAP binding activates transcription in the presence of cAMP. E. coli catabolite activator protein
   8821..8860    -  CDS            lacI (fragment): lac repressor; lacI; The lac repressor binds to the lac operator to inhibit transcription in E. coli. This inhibition can be relieved by adding lactose or isopropyl-β-D-thiogalactopyranoside (IPTG).
   8867..8889    +  promoter       SV40 promoter (fragment): SV40 enhancer and early promoter
   8913..9048    +  rep_origin     SV40 ori: SV40 origin of replication
   9068..9202    +  polyA_signal   SV40 poly(A) signal: SV40 polyadenylation signal
   9204..9258    -  CDS            lacI (fragment): lac repressor; lacI; The lac repressor binds to the lac operator to inhibit transcription in E. coli. This inhibition can be relieved by adding lactose or isopropyl-β-D-thiogalactopyranoside (IPTG).
   9441..10029   -  rep_origin     ori: high-copy-number ColE1/pMB1/pBR322/pUC origin of replication
  10200..11060   -  CDS            AmpR: β-lactamase; bla; confers resistance to ampicillin, carbenicillin, and related antibiotics
  11061..11165   -  promoter       AmpR promoter: bla
>Addgene plasmid #201917 | pJRH-1346 U6-B2M sgRNA Gag-pol v2 | addgene full sequence | sequence record 403313 | Addgene NGS Result
CACATTTCCCCGAAAAGTGCCACCTGGGTCGACCGGGTTTATTACAGGGACAGCAGAGATCCAGTTTGGT
TAATTAAGGTACCGAGGGCCTATTTCCCATGATTCCTTCATATTTGCATATACGATACAAGGCTGTTAGA
GAGATAATTAGAATTAATTTGACTGTAAACACAAAGATATTAGTACAAAATACGTGACGTAGAAAGTAAT
AATTTCTTGGGTAGTTTGCAGTTTTAAAATTATGTTTTAAAATGGACTATCATATGCTTACCGTAACTTG
AAAGTATTTCGATTTCTTGGCTTTATATATCTTGTGGAAAGGACGAAACACCGGAGTAGCGCGAGCACAG
CTAGTTTAAGAGCTATGCTGGAAACAGCATAGCAAGTTTAAATAAGGCTAGTCCGTTATCAACTTGAAAA
AGTGGCACCGAGTCGGTGCTTTTTTTGAATTCGCTAGCTAGGTCTTGAAAGGAGTGGGAATTGTCGACAT
TGATTATTGACTAGTTATTAATAGTAATCAATTACGGGGTCATTAGTTCATAGCCCATATATGGAGTTCC
GCGTTACATAACTTACGGTAAATGGCCCGCCTGGCTGACCGCCCAACGACCCCCGCCCATTGACGTCAAT
AATGACGTATGTTCCCATAGTAACGCCAATAGGGACTTTCCATTGACGTCAATGGGTGGAGTATTTACGG
TAAACTGCCCACTTGGCAGTACATCAAGTGTATCATATGCCAAGTACGCCCCCTATTGACGTCAATGACG
GTAAATGGCCCGCCTGGCATTATGCCCAGTACATGACCTTATGGGACTTTCCTACTTGGCAGTACATCTA
CGTATTAGTCATCGCTATTACCATGGTCGAGGTGAGCCCCACGTTCTGCTTCACTCTCCCCATCTCCCCC
CCCTCCCCACCCCCAATTTTGTATTTATTTATTTTTTAATTATTTTGTGCAGCGATGGGGGCGGGGGGGG
GGGGGGGGCGCGCGCCAGGCGGGGCGGGGCGGGGCGAGGGGCGGGGCGGGGCGAGGCGGAGAGGTGCGGC
GGCAGCCAATCAGAGCGGCGCGCTCCGAAAGTTTCCTTTTATGGCGAGGCGGCGGCGGCGGCGGCCCTAT
AAAAAGCGAAGCGCGCGGCGGGCGGGAGTCGCTGCGCGCTGCCTTCGCCCCGTGCCCCGCTCCGCCGCCG
CCTCGCGCCGCCCGCCCCGGCTCTGACTGACCGCGTTACTCCCACAGGTGAGCGGGCGGGACGGCCCTTC
TCCTCCGGGCTGTAATTAGCGCTTGGTTTAATGACGGCTTGTTTCTTTTCTGTGGCTGCGTGAAAGCCTT
GAGGGGCTCCGGGAGGGCCCTTTGTGCGGGGGGAGCGGCTCGGGGGGTGCGTGCGTGTGTGTGTGCGTGG
GGAGCGCCGCGTGCGGCTCCGCGCTGCCCGGCGGCTGTGAGCGCTGCGGGCGCGGCGCGGGGCTTTGTGC
GCTCCGCAGTGTGCGCGAGGGGAGCGCGGCCGGGGGCGGTGCCCCGCGGTGCGGGGGGGGCTGCGAGGGG
AACAAAGGCTGCGTGCGGGGTGTGTGCGTGGGGGGGTGAGCAGGGGGTGTGGGCGCGTCGGTCGGGCTGC
AACCCCCCCTGCACCCCCCTCCCCGAGTTGCTGAGCACGGCCCGGCTTCGGGTGCGGGGCTCCGTACGGG
GCGTGGCGCGGGGCTCGCCGTGCCGGGCGGGGGGTGGCGGCAGGTGGGGGTGCCGGGCGGGGCGGGGCCG
CCTCGGGCCGGGGAGGGCTCGGGGGAGGGGCGCGGCGGCCCCCGGAGCGCCGGCGGCTGTCGAGGCGCGG
CGAGCCGCAGCCATTGCCTTTTATGGTAATCGTGCGAGAGGGCGCAGGGACTTCCTTTGTCCCAAATCTG
TGCGGAGCCGAAATCTGGGAGGCGCCGCCGCACCCCCTCTAGCGGGCGCGGGGCGAAGCGGTGCGGCGCC
GGCAGGAAGGAAATGGGCGGGGAGGGCCTTCGTGCGTCGCCGCGCCGCCGTCCCCTTCTCCCTCTCCAGC
CTCGGGGCTGTCCGCGGGGGGACGGCTGCCTTCGGGGGGGACGGGGCAGGGCGGGGTTCGGCTTCTGGCG
TGTGACCGGCGGCTCTAGAGCCTCTGCTAACCATGTTCATGCCTTCTTCTTTTTCCTACAGCTCCTGGGC
AACGTGCTGGTTATTGTGCTGTCTCATCATTTTGGCAAAGAATTCGGGCCGCGTTGACGCGCACGGCAAG
AGGCGAGGGGCGGCGACTGGTGAGAGATGGGTGCGAGAGCGTCAGTATTAAGCGGGGGAGAATTAGATCG
ATGGGAAAAAATTCGGTTAAGGCCAGGGGGAAAGAAAAAATATAAATTAAAACATATAGTATGGGCAAGC
AGGGAGCTAGAACGATTCGCAGTTAATCCTGGCCTGTTAGAAACATCAGAAGGCTGTAGACAAATACTGG
GACAGCTACAACCATCCCTTCAGACAGGATCAGAAGAACTTAGATCATTATATAATACAGTAGCAACCCT
CTATTGTGTGCATCAAAGGATAGAGATAAAAGACACCAAGGAAGCTTTAGACAAGATAGAGGAAGAGCAA
AACAAAAGTAAGAAAAAAGCACAGCAAGCAGCAGCTGACACAGGACACAGCAATCAGGTCAGCCAAAATT
ACCCTATAGTGCAGAACATCCAGGGGCAAATGGTACATCAGGCCATATCACCTAGAACTTTAAATGCATG
GGTAAAAGTAGTAGAAGAGAAGGCTTTCAGCCCAGAAGTGATACCCATGTTTTCAGCATTATCAGAAGGA
GCCACCCCACAAGATTTAAACACCATGCTAAACACAGTGGGGGGACATCAAGCAGCCATGCAAATGTTAA
AAGAGACCATCAATGAGGAAGCTGCAGAATGGGATAGAGTGCATCCAGTGCATGCAGGGCCTATTGCACC
AGGCCAGATGAGAGAACCAAGGGGAAGTGACATAGCAGGAACTACTAGTACCCTTCAGGAACAAATAGGA
TGGATGACACATAATCCACCTATCCCAGTAGGAGAAATCTATAAAAGATGGATAATCCTGGGATTAAATA
AAATAGTAAGAATGTATAGCCCT
[222 nt withheld, positions 3104-3325]
GGGGGACCCGGCCATAAAGCAAGAGTTTTGGCTGAAGCAATGAGCCAAGTAACAAATCCAGCTACCATAA
TGATACAGAAAGGCAATTTTAGGAACCAAAGAAAGACTGTTAAGTGTTTCAATTGTGGCAAAGAAGGGCA
CATAGCCAAAAATTGCAGGGCCCCTAGGAAAAAGGGCTGTTGGAAATGTGGAAAGGAAGGACACCAAATG
AAAGATTGTACTGAGAGACAGGCTAATTTTTTAGGGAAGATCTGGCCTTCCCACAAGGGAAGGCCAGGGA
ATTTTCTTCAGAGCAGACCAGAGCCAACAGCCCCACCAGAAGAGAGCTTCAGGTTTGGGGAAGAGACAAC
AACTCCCTCTCAGAAGCAGGAGCCGATAGACAAGGAACTGTATCCTTTAGCTTCCCTCAGATCACTCTTT
GGCAGCGACCCCTCGTCACAATAAAGATAGGGGGGCAATTAAAGGAAGCTCTATTAGATACAGGAGCAGA
TGATACAGTATTAGAAGAAATGAATTTGCCAGGAAGATGGAAACCAAAAATGATAGGGGGAATTGGAGGT
TTTATCAAAGTAAGACAGTATGATCAGATACTCATAGAAATCTGCGGACATAAAGCTATAGGTACAGTAT
TAGTAGGACCTACACCTGTCAACATAATTGGAAGAAATCTGTTGACTCAGATTGGCTGCACTTTAAATTT
TCCCATTAGTCCTATTGAGACTGTACCAGTAAAATTAAAGCCAGGAATGGATGGCCCAAAAGTTAAACAA
TGGCCATTGACAGAAGAAAAAATAAAAGCATTAGTAGAAATTTGTACAGAAATGGAAAAGGAAGGAAAAA
TTTCAAAAATTGGGCCTGAAAATCCATACAATACTCCAGTATTTGCCATAAAGAAAAAAGACAGTACTAA
ATGGAGAAAATTAGTAGATTTCAGAGAACTTAATAAGAGAACTCAAGATTTCTGGGAAGTTCAATTAGGA
ATACCACATCCTGCAGGGTTAAAACAGAAAAAATCAGTAACAGTACTGGATGTGGGCGATGCATATTTTT
CAGTTCCCTTAGATAAAGACTTCAGGAAGTATACTGCATTTACCATACCTAGTATAAACAATGAGACACC
AGGGATTAGATATCAGTACAATGTGCTTCCACAGGGATGGAAAGGATCACCAGCAATATTCCAGTGTAGC
ATGACAAAAATCTTAGAGCCTTTTAGAAAACAAAATCCAGACATAGTCATCTATCAATACATGGATGATT
TGTATGTAGGATCTGACTTAGAAATAGGGCAGCATAGAACAAAAATAGAGGAACTGAGACAACATCTGTT
GAGGTGGGGATTTACCACACCAGACAAAAAACATCAGAAAGAACCTCCATTCCTTTGGATGGGTTATGAA
CTCCATCCTGATAAATGGACAGTACAGCCTATAGTGCTGCCAGAAAAGGACAGCTGGACTGTCAATGACA
TACAGAAATTAGTGGGAAAATTGAATTGGGCAAGTCAGATTTATGCAGGGATTAAAGTAAGGCAATTATG
TAAACTTCTTAGGGGAACCAAAGCACTAACAGAAGTAGTACCACTAACAGAAGAAGCAGAGCTAGAACTG
GCAGAAAACAGGGAGATTCTAAAAGAACCGGTACATGGAGTGTATTATGACCCATCAAAAGACTTAATAG
CAGAAATACAGAAGCAGGGGCAAGGCCAATGGACATATCAAATTTATCAAGAGCCATTTAAAAATCTGAA
AACAGGAAAGTATGCAAGAATGAAGGGTGCCCACACTAATGATGTGAAACAATTAACAGAGGCAGTACAA
AAAATAGCCACAGAAAGCATAGTAATATGGGGAAAGACTCCTAAATTTAAATTACCCATACAAAAGGAAA
CATGGGAAGCATGGTGGACAGAGTATTGGCAAGCCACCTGGATTCCTGAGTGGGAGTTTGTCAATACCCC
TCCCTTAGTGAAGTTATGGTACCAGTTAGAGAAAGAACCCATAATAGGAGCAGAAACTTTCTATGTAGAT
GGGGCAGCCAATAGGGAAACTAAATTAGGAAAAGCAGGATATGTAACTGACAGAGGAAGACAAAAAGTTG
TCCCCCTAACGGACACAACAAATCAGAAGACTGAGTTACAAGCAATTCATCTAGCTTTGCAGGATTCGGG
ATTAGAAGTAAACATAGTGACAGACTCACAATATGCATTGGGAATCATTCAAGCACAACCAGATAAGAGT
GAATCAGAGTTAGTCAGTCAAATAATAGAGCAGTTAATAAAAAAGGAAAAAGTCTACCTGGCATGGGTAC
CAGCACACAAAGGAATTGGAGGAAATGAACAAGTAGATAAATTGGTCAGTGCTGGAATCAGGAAAGTACT
ATTTTTAGATGGAATAGATAAGGCCCAAGAAGAACATGAGAAATATCACAGTAATTGGAGAGCAATGGCT
AGTGATTTTAACCTACCACCTGTAGTAGCAAAAGAAATAGTAGCCAGCTGTGATAAATGTCAGCTAAAAG
GGGAAGCCATGCATGGACAAGTAGACTGTAGCCCAGGAATATGGCAGCTAGATTGTACACATTTAGAAGG
AAAAGTTATCTTGGTAGCAGTTCATGTAGCCAGTGGATATATAGAAGCAGAAGTAATTCCAGCAGAGACA
GGGCAAGAAACAGCATACTTCCTCTTAAAATTAGCAGGAAGATGGCCAGTAAAAACAGTACATACAGACA
ATGGCAGCAATTTCACCAGTACTACAGTTAAGGCCGCCTGTTGGTGGGCGGGGATCAAGCAGGAATTTGG
CATTCCCTACAATCCCCAAAGTCAAGGAGTAATAGAATCTATGAATAAAGAATTAAAGAAAATTATAGGA
CAGGTAAGAGATCAGGCTGAACATCTTAAGACAGCAGTACAAATGGCAGTATTCATCCACAATTTTAAAA
GAAAAGGGGGGATTGGGGGGTACAGTGCAGGGGAAAGAATAGTAGACATAATAGCAACAGACATACAAAC
TAAAGAATTACAAAAACAAATTACAAAAATTCAAAATTTTCGGGTTTATTACAGGGACAGCAGAGATCCA
GTTTGGAAAGGACCAGCAAAGCTCCTCTGGAAAGGTGAAGGGGCAGTAGTAATACAAGATAATAGTGACA
TAAAAGTAGTGCCAAGAAGAAAAGCAAAGATCATCAGGGATTATGGAAAACAGATGGCAGGTGATGATTG
TGTGGCAAGTAGACAGGATGAGGATTAACACATGGAATTCTGCAACAACTGCTGTTTATCCATTTCAGAA
TTGGGTTCGACATAGCAGAATAGGCGTTACTCGACAGAGGAGAGCAAGAAATGGAGCCAGTAGATCCTAG
ACTAGAGCCCTGGAAGCATCCAGGAAGTCAGCCTAAAACTGCTTGTACCAATTGCTATTGTAAAAAGTGT
TGCTTTCATTGCCAAGTTTGTTTCATGACAAAAGCCTTAGGCATCTCCTATGGCAGGAAGAAGCGGAGAC
AGCGACGAAGAGCTCATCAGAACAGTCAGACTCATCAAGCTTCTCTATCAAAGCAGTAAGTAGTACATGT
AATGCAACCTATAATAGTAGCAATAGTAGCATTAGTAGTAGCAATAATAATAGCAATAGTTGTGTGGTCC
ATAGTAATCATAGAATATAGGAAAATGGCCGCTGATCTTCAGACCTGGAGGAGGAGATATGAGGGACAAT
TGGAGAAGTGAATTATATAAATATAAAGTAGTAAAAATTGAACCATTAGGAGTAGCACCCACCAAGGCAA
AGAGAAGAGTGGTGCAGAGAGAAAAAAGAGCAGTGGGAATAGGAGCTTTGTTCCTTGGGTTCTTGGGAGC
AGCAGGAAGCACTATGGGCGCAGCGTCAATGACGCTGACGGTACAGGCCAGACAATTATTGTCTGGTATA
GTGCAGCAGCAGAACAATTTGCTGAGGGCTATTGAGGCGCAACAGCATCTGTTGCAACTCACAGTCTGGG
GCATCAAGCAGCTCCAGGCAAGAATCCTGGCTGTGGAAAGATACCTAAAGGATCAACAGCTCCTGGGGAT
TTGGGGTTGCTCTGGAAAACTCATTTGCACCACTGCTGTGCCTTGGAATGCTAGTTGGAGTAATAAATCT
CTGGAACAGATTTGGAATCACACGACCTGGATGGAGTGGGACAGAGAAATTAACAATTACACAAGCTTAA
TACACTCCTTAATTGAAGAATCGCAAAACCAGCAAGAAAAGAATGAACAAGAATTATTGGAATTAGATAA
ATGGGCAAGTTTGTGGAATTGGTTTAACATAACAAATTGGCTGTGGTATATAAAATTATTCATAATGATA
GTAGGAGGCTTGGTAGGTTTAAGAATAGTTTTTGCTGTACTTTCTATAGTGAATAGAGTTAGGCAGGGAT
ATTCACCATTATCGTTTCAGACCCACCTCCCAACCCCGAGGGGACCCGACAGGCCCGAAGGAATAGAAGA
AGAAGGTGGAGAGAGAGACAGAGACAGATCCATTCGATTAGTGAACGGATCCTTGGCACTTATCTGGGAC
GATCTGCGGAGCCTGTGCCTCTTCAGCTACCACCGCTTGAGAGACTTACTCTTGATTGTAACGAGGATTG
TGGAACTTCTGGGACGCAGGGGGTGGGAAGCCCTCAAATATTGGTGGAATCTCCTACAATATTGGAGTCA
GGAGCTAAAGAATAGTGCTGTTAGCTTGCTCAATGCCACAGCCATAGCAGTAGCTGAGGGGACAGATAGG
GTTATAGAAGTAGTACAAGGAGCTTGTAGAGCTATTCGCCACATACCTAGAAGAATAAGACAGGGCTTGG
AAAGGATTTTGCTATAAGCTCGAAACAACCGGTACCTCTAGAACTATAGCTAGCAGATCTTTTTCCCTCT
GCCAAAAATTATGGGGACATCATGAAGCCCCTTGAGCATCTGACTTCTGGCTAATAAAGGAAATTTATTT
TCATTGCAATAGTGTGTTGGAATTTTTTGTGTCTCTCACTCGGAAGGACATATGGGAGGGCAAATCATTT
AAAACATCAGAATGAGTATTTGGTTTAGAGTTTGGCAACATATGCCCATATGCTGGCTGCCATGAACAAA
GGTTGGCTATAAAGAGGTCATCAGTATATGAAACAGCCCCCTGCTGTCCATTCCTTATTCCATAGAAAAG
CCTTGACTTGAGGTTAGATTTTTTTTATATTTTGTTTTGTGTTATTTTTTTCTTTAACATCCCTAAAATT
TTCCTTACATGTTTTACTAGCCAGATTTTTCCTCCTCTCCTGACTACTCCCAGTCATAGCTGTCCCTCTT
CTCTTATGGAGATCCCTCGACCTGCAGCCCAAGCTTGGCGTAATCATGGTCATAGCTGTTTCCTGTGTGA
AATTGTTATCCGCTCACAATTCCACACAACATACGAGCCGGAAGCATAAAGTGTAAAGCCTGGGGTGCCT
AATGAGTGAGCTAACTCACATTAATTGCGTTGCGCTCACTGCCCGCTTTCCAGTCGGGAAACCTGTCGTG
CCAGCGGATCCGCATCTCAATTAGTCAGCAACCATAGTCCCGCCCCTAACTCCGCCCATCCCGCCCCTAA
CTCCGCCCAGTTCCGCCCATTCTCCGCCCCATGGCTGACTAATTTTTTTTATTTATGCAGAGGCCGAGGC
CGCCTCGGCCTCTGAGCTATTCCAGAAGTAGTGAGGAGGCTTTTTTGGAGGCCTAGGCTTTTGCAAAAAG
CTAACTTGTTTATTGCAGCTTATAATGGTTACAAATAAAGCAATAGCATCACAAATTTCACAAATAAAGC
ATTTTTTTCACTGCATTCTAGTTGTGGTTTGTCCAAACTCATCAATGTATCTTATCATGTCTGGATCCGC
TGCATTAATGAATCGGCCAACGCGCGGGGAGAGGCGGTTTGCGTATTGGGCGCTCTTCCGCTTCCTCGCT
CACTGACTCGCTGCGCTCGGTCGTTCGGCTGCGGCGAGCGGTATCAGCTCACTCAAAGGCGGTAATACGG
TTATCCACAGAATCAGGGGATAACGCAGGAAAGAACATGTGAGCAAAAGGCCAGCAAAAGGCCAGGAACC
GTAAAAAGGCCGCGTTGCTGGCGTTTTTCCATAGGCTCCGCCCCCCTGACGAGCATCACAAAAATCGACG
CTCAAGTCAGAGGTGGCGAAACCCGACAGGACTATAAAGATACCAGGCGTTTCCCCCTGGAAGCTCCCTC
GTGCGCTCTCCTGTTCCGACCCTGCCGCTTACCGGATACCTGTCCGCCTTTCTCCCTTCGGGAAGCGTGG
CGCTTTCTCATAGCTCACGCTGTAGGTATCTCAGTTCGGTGTAGGTCGTTCGCTCCAAGCTGGGCTGTGT
GCACGAACCCCCCGTTCAGCCCGACCGCTGCGCCTTATCCGGTAACTATCGTCTTGAGTCCAACCCGGTA
AGACACGACTTATCGCCACTGGCAGCAGCCACTGGTAACAGGATTAGCAGAGCGAGGTATGTAGGCGGTG
CTACAGAGTTCTTGAAGTGGTGGCCTAACTACGGCTACACTAGAAGAACAGTATTTGGTATCTGCGCTCT
GCTGAAGCCAGTTACCTTCGGAAAAAGAGTTGGTAGCTCTTGATCCGGCAAACAAACCACCGCTGGTAGC
GGTGGTTTTTTTGTTTGCAAGCAGCAGATTACGCGCAGAAAAAAAGGATCTCAAGAAGATCCTTTGATCT
TTTCTACGGGGTCTGACGCTCAGTGGAACGAAAACTCACGTTAAGGGATTTTGGTCATGAGATTATCAAA
AAGGATCTTCACCTAGATCCTTTTAAATTAAAAATGAAGTTTTAAATCAATCTAAAGTATATATGAGTAA
ACTTGGTCTGACAGTTACCAATGCTTAATCAGTGAGGCACCTATCTCAGCGATCTGTCTATTTCGTTCAT
CCATAGTTGCCTGACTCCCCGTCGTGTAGATAACTACGATACGGGAGGGCTTACCATCTGGCCCCAGTGC
TGCAATGATACCGCGAGACCCACGCTCACCGGCTCCAGATTTATCAGCAATAAACCAGCCAGCCGGAAGG
GCCGAGCGCAGAAGTGGTCCTGCAACTTTATCCGCCTCCATCCAGTCTATTAATTGTTGCCGGGAAGCTA
GAGTAAGTAGTTCGCCAGTTAATAGTTTGCGCAACGTTGTTGCCATTGCTACAGGCATCGTGGTGTCACG
CTCGTCGTTTGGTATGGCTTCATTCAGCTCCGGTTCCCAACGATCAAGGCGAGTTACATGATCCCCCATG
TTGTGCAAAAAAGCGGTTAGCTCCTTCGGTCCTCCGATCGTTGTCAGAAGTAAGTTGGCCGCAGTGTTAT
CACTCATGGTTATGGCAGCACTGCATAATTCTCTTACTGTCATGCCATCCGTAAGATGCTTTTCTGTGAC
TGGTGAGTACTCAACCAAGTCATTCTGAGAATAGTGTATGCGGCGACCGAGTTGCTCTTGCCCGGCGTCA
ATACGGGATAATACCGCGCCACATAGCAGAACTTTAAAAGTGCTCATCATTGGAAAACGTTCTTCGGGGC
GAAAACTCTCAAGGATCTTACCGCTGTTGAGATCCAGTTCGATGTAACCCACTCGTGCACCCAACTGATC
TTCAGCATCTTTTACTTTCACCAGCGTTTCTGGGTGAGCAAAAACAGGAAGGCAAAATGCCGCAAAAAAG
GGAATAAGGGCGACACGGAAATGTTGAATACTCATACTCTTCCTTTTTCAATATTATTGAAGCATTTATC
AGGGTTATTGTCTCATGAGCGGATACATATTTGAATGTATTTAGAAAAATAAACAAATAGGGGTTCCGCG
